Addgene plasmid #175931: pDL200
Purpose: pENTRY for Gateway LR reaction
Depositing lab: Nemo Peeters. Depositing organization: CNRS UMR 2594, INRA UMR 0441, Laboratoire des Interactions Plantes Micro-organismes (LIPM). Publication: An NLR integrated domain toolkit to identify plant pathogen effector targets. Landry D, Mila I, Sabbagh CRR, Zaffuto M, Pouzet C, Tremousaygue D, Dabos P, Deslandes L, Peeters N. Plant J. 2023 Sep;115(5):1443-1457. doi: 10.1111/tpj.16331. Epub 2023 Jul 24. PubMed 37248633.
Backbone
  Vector backbone: pDONOR207
  Vector type: pENTRY clone
Growth in bacteria
  Bacterial resistance: Gentamicin, 10 μg/mL
  Growth temperature: 37°C
  Growth strain: DH5alpha
  Copy number: High Copy
Gene/Insert
  Gene/Insert name: ID#76
  Species: Oryzae sativa
  Cloning method: Gateway Cloning
  Sequencing primers: 5′ n/a
Terms and licenses: Academic/Nonprofit Terms; Industry Terms: Not Available to Industry
Depositor comments: Please visit https://www.biorxiv.org/content/10.1101/2021.08.23.457316v2 for bioRxiv preprint.
How to cite: pDL200 was a gift from Nemo Peeters (Addgene plasmid # 175931 ; http://n2t.net/addgene:175931 ; RRID:Addgene_175931)
