[The description below was written by a language model from this plasmid's Addgene catalogue record and pLannotate feature annotations shown in this document.]
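Description:
pDL200 is a Gateway entry clone built on the pDONR207 donor backbone (written "pDONOR207" in the record), a small bacterial plasmid of about 3.8 kb intended purely for propagation in E. coli and for transfer of its insert into destination vectors. It replicates from a high-copy ColE1/pUC-type origin and is selected with gentamicin. Resistance comes from the aacC1 gentamicin acetyltransferase gene, which is driven by the class 1 integron Pc promoter. The annotation also picks up two fragments of a kanamycin phosphotransferase gene flanking the gentamicin cassette. These appear to be interrupted backbone remnants rather than a functional marker, and the record lists only gentamicin resistance. The rrnB T1 and T2 terminators sit upstream of the cloning region and insulate the insert from read-through transcription originating in the backbone.

The payload is an insert named ID#76 from rice (Oryza sativa), flanked by attL1 and attL2 sites. Sequence annotation identifies it as a fragment of roughly 450 bp matching Pik-2, a rice NLR immune receptor. This fits the associated publication's theme of a toolkit of NLR integrated domains used to identify targets of plant pathogen effectors. The record does not define the exact domain boundaries or the nature of ID#76 beyond this match. There is no promoter, tag or reporter associated with the insert in this plasmid, as is typical of entry clones. Expression elements and any fusion partners come from whichever attR-containing destination vector is chosen. In an LR Clonase reaction, the attL sites recombine directionally with attR sites to move the fragment into an expression context, such as vectors for protein interaction assays or in planta expression.
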