Features (pLannotate 1.2.2; 11 found; start..end, strand, type, name):
     28..127     +  protein_bind   attL1: mutant version of attL; recombination site for the Gateway® LR reaction LR Clonase™
    124..570     +  CDS            PIK-2 (fragment): PIK2_ORYSJ - Also known as PIK2-KA From Oryza sativa subsp. japonica (Rice).
    575..674     -  protein_bind   attL2: mutant version of attL; recombination site for the Gateway® LR reaction LR Clonase™
    797..1423    +  CDS            KanR (fragment): aminoglycoside phosphotransferase; aph(3')-Ia; confers resistance to kanamycin in bacteria or G418 (Geneticin®) in eukaryotes
   1457..1990    -  CDS            GmR: gentamycin acetyltransferase; aacC1; confers resistance to gentamycin
   2179..2207    -  promoter       Pc promoter: intI1 (promoter lies within the coding sequence); class 1 integron promoter
   2185..2532    -  CDS            YPR2_ECOLX (fragment): Protein predicted: Swiss-Prot protein existence level 4. From Escherichia coli.
   2537..2721    +  CDS            KanR (fragment): aminoglycoside phosphotransferase; aph(3')-Ia; confers resistance to kanamycin in bacteria or G418 (Geneticin®) in eukaryotes
   2864..3452    +  rep_origin     ori: high-copy-number ColE1/pMB1/pBR322/pUC origin of replication
   3587..3614    -  terminator     rrnB T2 terminator: transcription terminator T2 from the E. coli rrnB gene
   3746..3789    +  terminator     rrnB T1 terminator: Escherichia coli rrnB; transcription terminator T1 from the E. coli rrnB gene
>Addgene plasmid #175931 | pDL200 | addgene full sequence | sequence record 375489 | Addgene NGS Result
GTTAACGCTAGCATGGATCTCGGGCCCCAAATAATGATTTTATTTTGACTGATAGTGACCTGTTCGTTGC
AACAAATTGATGAGCAATGCTTTTTTATAATGCCAACTTTGTACAAAAAAGCAGGCTTCGAAGGAGATAG
AACCATGCAAGGGCTAACCGAAGAGGAAGTTGCAGAGGCATACTTTAATCAGCTCGCAAGAAGGAACTTA
ATACGCCCTGTGGAGCATGGCAGCAATGGGAAGGTAAAAGCCTTTCAAGTTCATGACATGGTTCTTGAAT
ACATCATGTCGAAGTCAATCGAAGAGAATTTTATTACTGTGGTTGGTGGACACTGGCAGATGACTGCGCC
AAGCAATAAAGTCCGTCGACTATCGTTGCAAAGCAGTGGATCCAAGCATGGAAATTCTACAAAAGGCCTG
AACTTGGCTCAAGTGCGATCACTGACGGTGTTTGGGAACCTGAACCATGTTCCATTCCATTCATTCAACT
ATGGGATAATACAGGTGCTGGATCTTGAGGGTTGGAAGGGTTTGAAAGAGAGACATGTGACGGAGATATG
TCAAATGCTTGTAGACCCAGCTTTCTTGTACAAAGTTGGCATTATAAGAAAGCATTGCTTATCAATTTGT
TGCAACGAACAGGTCACTATCAGTCAAAATAAAATCATTATTTGCCATCCAGCTGCAGCTCTGGCCCGTG
TCTCAAAATCTCTGATGTTACATTGCACAAGATAAAAATATATCATCATGAACAATAAAACTGTCTGCTT
ACATAAACAGTAATACAAGGGGTGTTATGAGCCATATTCAACGGGAAACGTCGAGGCCGCGATTAAATTC
CAACATGGATGCTGATTTATATGGGTATAAATGGGCTCGCGATAATGTCGGGCAATCAGGTGCGACAATC
TATCGCTTGTATGGGAAGCCCGATGCGCCAGAGTTGTTTCTGAAACATGGCAAAGGTAGCGTTGCCAATG
ATGTTACAGATGAGATGGTCAGACTAAACTGGCTGACGGAATTTATGCCTCTTCCGACCATCAAGCATTT
TATCCGTACTCCTGATGATGCATGGTTACTCACCACTGCGATCCCCGGAAAAACAGCATTCCAGGTATTA
GAAGAATATCCTGATTCAGGTGAAAATATTGTTGATGCGCTGGCAGTGTTCCTGCGCCGGTTGCATTCGA
TTCCTGTTTGTAATTGTCCTTTTAACAGCGATCGCGTATTTCGTCTCGCTCAGGCGCAATCACGAATGAA
TAACGGTTTGGTTGATGCGAGTGATTTTGATGACGAGCGTAATGGCTGGCCTGTTGAACAAGTCTGGAAA
GAAATGCATAAACTTTTGCCATTCTCACCGGATTCAGTCGTCACTCATGGTGATTTCTCACTTGATAACC
TTATTTTTGACGAGGGGAAATTAGGCCGGGAAGCCGATCTCGGCTTGAACGAATTGTTAGGTGGCGGTAC
TTGGGTCGATATCAAAGTGCATCACTTCTTCCCGTATGCCCAACTTTGTATAGAGAGCCACTGCGGGATC
GTCACCGTAATCTGCTTGCACGTAGATCACATAAGCACCAAGCGCGTTGGCCTCATGCTTGAGGAGATTG
ATGAGCGCGGTGGCAATGCCCTGCCTCCGGTGCTCGCCGGAGACTGCGAGATCATAGATATAGATCTCAC
TACGCGGCTGCTCAAACTTGGGCAGAACGTAAGCCGCGAGAGCGCCAACAACCGCTTCTTGGTCGAAGGC
AGCAAGCGCGATGAATGTCTTACTACGGAGCAAGTTCCCGAGGTAATCGGAGTCCGGCTGATGTTGGGAG
TAGGTGGCTACGTCTCCGAACTCACGACCGAAAAGATCAAGAGCAGCCCGCATGGATTTGACTTGGTCAG
GGCCGAGCCTACATGTGCGAATGATGCCCATACTTGAGCCACCTAACTTTGTTTTAGGGCGACTGCCCTG
CTGCGTAACATCGTTGCTGCTGCGTAACATCGTTGCTGCTCCATAACATCAAACATCGACCCACGGCGTA
ACGCGCTTGCTGCTTGGATGCCCGAGGCATAGACTGTACAAAAAAACAGTCATAACAAGCCATGAAAACC
GCCACTGCGCCGTTACCACCGCTGCGTTCGGTCAAGGTTCTGGACCAGTTGCGTGAGCGCATACGCTACT
TGCATTACAGTTTACGAACCGAACAGGCTTATGTCAACTGGGTTCGTGCCTTCATCCGTTTCCACGGTGT
GCGTCACCCGGCAACCTTGGGCAGCAGCGAAGTCGAGGCATTTCTGTCCTGGCTGGCGAACGAGCGCAAG
GTTTCGGTCTCCACGCATCGTCAGGCATTGGCGGCCTTGCTGTTCTTCTACGGCAAGGTGCTGTGCACGG
ATCTGCCCTGGCTTCAGGAGATCGGAAGACCTCGGCCGTCGCGGCGCTTGCCGGTGGTGCTGACCCCGGA
TGAAGTGGTTCGCATCCTCGGTTTTCTGGAAGGCGAGCATCGTTTGTTCGCCCAGGACTCTAGCTATAGT
TCTAGTGGTTGGCTACTAATAGGTTGTATTGATGTTGGACGAGTCGGAATCGCAGACCGATACCAGGATC
TTGCCATCCTATGGAACTGCCTCGGTGAGTTTTCTCCTTCATTACAGAAACGGCTTTTTCAAAAATATGG
TATTGATAATCCTGATATGAATAAATTGCAGTTTCATTTGATGCTCGATGAGTTTTTCTAATCAGAATTG
GTTAATTGGTTGTAACACTGGCAGAGCATTACGCTGACTTGACGGGACGGCGCAAGCTCATGACCAAAAT
CCCTTAACGTGAGTTTTCGTTCCACTGAGCGTCAGACCCCGTAGAAAAGATCAAAGGATCTTCTTGAGAT
CCTTTTTTTCTGCGCGTAATCTGCTGCTTGCAAACAAAAAAACCACCGCTACCAGCGGTGGTTTGTTTGC
CGGATCAAGAGCTACCAACTCTTTTTCCGAAGGTAACTGGCTTCAGCAGAGCGCAGATACCAAATACTGT
TCTTCTAGTGTAGCCGTAGTTAGGCCACCACTTCAAGAACTCTGTAGCACCGCCTACATACCTCGCTCTG
CTAATCCTGTTACCAGTGGCTGCTGCCAGTGGCGATAAGTCGTGTCTTACCGGGTTGGACTCAAGACGAT
AGTTACCGGATAAGGCGCAGCGGTCGGGCTGAACGGGGGGTTCGTGCACACAGCCCAGCTTGGAGCGAAC
GACCTACACCGAACTGAGATACCTACAGCGTGAGCTATGAGAAAGCGCCACGCTTCCCGAAGGGAGAAAG
GCGGACAGGTATCCGGTAAGCGGCAGGGTCGGAACAGGAGAGCGCACGAGGGAGCTTCCAGGGGGAAACG
CCTGGTATCTTTATAGTCCTGTCGGGTTTCGCCACCTCTGACTTGAGCGTCGATTTTTGTGATGCTCGTC
AGGGGGGCGGAGCCTATGGAAAAACGCCAGCAACGCGGCCTTTTTACGGTTCCTGGCCTTTTGCTGGCCT
TTTGCTCACATGTTCTTTCCTGCGTTATCCCCTGATTCTGTGGATAACCGTATTACCGCTAGCCAGGAAG
AGTTTGTAGAAACGCAAAAAGGCCATCCGTCAGGATGGCCTTCTGCTTAGTTTGATGCCTGGCAGTTTAT
GGCGGGCGTCCTGCCCGCCACCCTCCGGGCCGTTGCTTCACAACGTTCAAATCCGCTCCCGGCGGATTTG
TCCTACTCAGGAGAGCGTTCACCGACAAACAACAGATAAAACGAAAGGCCCAGTCTTCCGACTGAGCCTT
TCGTTTTATTTGATGCCTGGCAGTTCCCTACTCTCGC
